Addgene plasmid #153441: pET28a-ybbr-ELP-ddFLN4-XMod-Doc-HIS (BMB-KO)
Purpose: E. coli expression of Rc. XDocB binding mode B knock-out construct containing ybbr tag, ELP linker and ddFLN4 fingerprint domain. This construct was designed for AFM measurements.
Depositing lab: Michael Nash. Depositing organization: University of Basel. Publication: High force catch bond mechanism of bacterial adhesion in the human gut. Liu Z, Liu H, Vera AM, Bernardi RC, Tinnefeld P, Nash MA. Nat Commun. 2020 Aug 28;11(1):4321. doi: 10.1038/s41467-020-18063-x. PubMed 32859904.
Backbone
  Vector backbone: pET28a
  Backbone size w/o insert (bp): 5219
  Total vector size (bp): 6815
  Vector type: Bacterial Expression
Growth in bacteria
  Bacterial resistance: Kanamycin, 50 μg/mL
  Growth temperature: 37°C
  Growth strain: DH5alpha
  Copy number: Low Copy
Gene/Insert
  Gene/Insert name: Rc. XDocB binding mode B knock-out mutant (alt name: Ruminococcus champanellensis X-module dockerin B binding mode B knock-out mutant)
  Species: Ruminococcus champanellensis
  Insert size (bp): 1596
  Mutation: Arginine 140 and methionine 144 were mutated to alanine and glutamic acid, respectively
  Promoter: T7 promoter
  Tag / fusion protein: ybbr tag (N terminal on insert); 3xELP linker (N terminal on insert); ddFLN4 fingerprint domain (N terminal on insert); 6xHis (C terminal on insert)
  Cloning method: Gibson Cloning
  Sequencing primers: 5′ T7 forward primer; 3′ T7 reverse primer
Terms and licenses: Academic/Nonprofit Terms; Industry Terms: Not Available to Industry
Depositor comments: Please visit https://www.biorxiv.org/content/10.1101/2020.01.21.913590v1 for bioRxiv preprint.
How to cite: pET28a-ybbr-ELP-ddFLN4-XMod-Doc-HIS (BMB-KO) was a gift from Michael Nash (Addgene plasmid # 153441 ; http://n2t.net/addgene:153441 ; RRID:Addgene_153441)
