[The description below was written by a language model from this plasmid's Addgene catalogue record and pLannotate feature annotations shown in this document.]
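Description:
pET28a-ybbr-ELP-ddFLN4-XMod-Doc-HIS (BMB-KO) is a bacterial expression plasmid of about 6.8 kb built on the pET28a backbone for producing a multi-domain fusion protein in E. coli. It is maintained through a ColE1/pBR322-type origin together with the rop gene and bom region, consistent with its listing as low copy, and is selected with kanamycin via an aminoglycoside phosphotransferase gene. An f1 origin is also present. The short tetracycline-resistance fragments, the partial AmpR promoter and the brief "SET1" match near the terminator are annotated backbone remnants or short homology hits rather than functional parts.

Expression is driven by a T7 promoter followed by a lac operator and the T7 gene 10 ribosome binding site, and ends at a T7 terminator. The plasmid-borne lacI gene supplies repressor, so transcription is IPTG-inducible in hosts that provide T7 RNA polymerase. The roughly 1.6 kb insert, assembled by Gibson cloning, encodes an N-terminal ybbR tag, a 3xELP (elastin-like polypeptide) linker, the ddFLN4 fingerprint domain (detected in the feature table as a fragment of Dictyostelium discoideum abpC, an F-actin cross-linking protein), then the Ruminococcus champanellensis X-module–dockerin B (XDocB), and a C-terminal 6xHis tag for purification. The dockerin carries arginine 140 to alanine and methionine 144 to glutamic acid substitutions, which are intended to knock out binding mode B. The annotation software did not recognise the ybbR, ELP, XMod-Doc or His segments, so these rest on the catalogue fields.

The construct was designed for atomic force microscopy measurements. In such experiments a ybbR tag generally allows site-specific covalent attachment, an ELP acts as a flexible spacer, and a fingerprint domain gives a recognisable unfolding signature that identifies genuine single-molecule events.
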