Features (pLannotate 1.2.2; 18 found; start..end, strand, type, name):
      1..19      +  promoter       T7 promoter: promoter for bacteriophage T7 RNA polymerase
     20..44      +  protein_bind   lac operator: The lac repressor binds to the lac operator to inhibit transcription in E. coli. This inhibition can be relieved by adding lactose or isopropyl-β-D-thiogalactopyranoside (IPTG). lac repressor encoded by lacI
     59..81      +  RBS            RBS: efficient ribosome binding site from bacteriophage T7 gene 10 (Olins and Rangwala, 1989)
    656..958     +  CDS            abpC (fragment): GELA_DICDI - Experimental evidence at protein level: Swiss-Prot protein existence level 1. F-actin cross-linking protein. From Dictyostelium discoideum (Slime mold).
   1703..1752    +  CDS            SET1 (fragment): solubility-enhancement tag derived from T7 phage gene 10B
   1760..1807    +  terminator     T7 terminator: transcription terminator for bacteriophage T7 RNA polymerase
   1844..2272    +  rep_origin     f1 ori (sequence partly withheld): f1 bacteriophage origin of replication; arrow indicates direction of (+) strand synthesis
   2325..2382    +  promoter       AmpR promoter (fragment): bla
   2391..3206    -  CDS            KanR: aminoglycoside phosphotransferase; aph(3')-Ia; confers resistance to kanamycin in bacteria or G418 (Geneticin®) in eukaryotes
   3328..3916    +  rep_origin     ori: high-copy-number ColE1/pMB1/pBR322/pUC origin of replication
   4102..4241    -  misc_feature   bom: basis of mobility region from pBR322
   4343..4534    -  CDS            rop: Rop protein, which maintains plasmids at low copy number; rop
   4551..4931    +  CDS            YPB1_ECOLX: Protein predicted: Swiss-Prot protein existence level 4. From Escherichia coli.
   5003..5294    -  CDS            TcR (fragment): tetracycline efflux protein; tet; confers resistance to tetracycline
   5309..5330    -  protein_bind   CAP binding site: CAP binding activates transcription in the presence of cAMP. E. coli catabolite activator protein
   5343..6425    -  CDS            lacI: lac repressor; lacI; The lac repressor binds to the lac operator to inhibit transcription in E. coli. This inhibition can be relieved by adding lactose or isopropyl-β-D-thiogalactopyranoside (IPTG).
   6426..6503    -  promoter       lacI promoter: lacI
   6511..6790    -  CDS            TcR (fragment): tetracycline efflux protein; tet; confers resistance to tetracycline
>Addgene plasmid #153441 | pET28a-ybbr-ELP-ddFLN4-XMod-Doc-HIS (BMB-KO) | addgene full sequence | sequence record 306441 | Addgene NGS Result
TAATACGACTCACTATAGGGGAATTGTGAGCGGATAACAATTCCCCTGTAGAAATAATTTTGTTTAACTT
TAAGAAGGAGATATACATATGGGTACCGACTCTCTGGAATTCATCGCTTCTAAACTGGCTTGGGGATCCG
GCCACGGCGTGGGTGTTCCAGGTATGGGTGTGCCTGGTGTTGGTGTTCCTGGCGTTGGCGTGCCAGGTGT
GGGAGTACCAGGCGTAGGCGTTCCCGGTGTAGGCGTGCCTGGCGTCGGTGTACCCGGTGTCGGAGTCCCT
GGTGAAGGTGTGCCAGGCGAAGGTGTGCCGGGCGTGGGTGTTCCAGGTATGGGTGTGCCTGGTGTTGGTG
TTCCTGGCGTTGGCGTGCCAGGTGTGGGAGTACCAGGCGTAGGCGTTCCCGGTGTAGGCGTGCCTGGCGT
CGGTGTACCCGGTGTCGGAGTCCCTGGTGAAGGTGTGCCAGGCGAAGGTGTGCCGGGCGTGGGTGTTCCA
GGTATGGGTGTGCCTGGTGTTGGTGTTCCTGGCGTTGGCGTGCCAGGTGTGGGAGTACCAGGCGTAGGCG
TTCCCGGTGTAGGCGTGCCTGGCGTCGGTGTACCCGGTGTCGGAGTCCCTGGTGAAGGTGTGCCAGGCGA
AGGTGTGCCGGGCTGGCCGTCAGGTTCTGCTGACCCGGAAAAATCTTACGCTGAAGGTCCGGGTCTGGAC
GGTGGTGAATGCTTCCAGCCGTCTAAATTCAAAATCCACGCTGTTGACCCGGACGGTGTTCACCGTACCG
ACGGTGGTGACGGTTTCGTTGTTACCATCGAAGGTCCGGCTCCGGTTGACCCGGTTATGGTTGACAACGG
TGACGGTACCTACGACGTTGAATTCGAACCGAAAGAAGCTGGTGACTACGTTATCAACCTGACCCTGGAC
GGTGACAACGTTAACGGTTTCCCGAAAACCGTTACCGTTAAACCGGCTCCGGGCTCCGGTTCTGGTTCCG
GCTCTAGCGGTTCCGAAACAACTACCGAGACTTCTGTGTCTCAATCTTTCTCCTTCACAGAGCCCACTCG
CGTATGCTACTGGTCCCATGACAACCGTCCTTTCGACCTGGAGGGCTTGAAAGTCATTCTTCAGGAGACG
ATCTTTATCATCCACGAGGACGGCACAGTCGTCGAAGCAGAAGAGCAACCCGCTGCCGTAGACATCACAG
AGCAGTGTATGACTATCTTCTGTAACGATAAGCAAGTGGCGACGCCAGAAGATACCTACGAAACGCAGAT
CTATAAGTACATGCTGGAGTTTGCATATGAAGGCAACCCGGACGTTATTGTGGGGACTCATCAAGTCTTG
ATTGGTGTGAAAGGAGATACAAATCTGAGCGGCGACGTAACAGTTGCAGATGCTGTTGAGATCCTGATGT
ACGCTGCTGACATGGAGGCTAATCCCAACAACCCAACATACGTATTTAACGAAGACCCCGATCTGCATAA
ATTAGGGTATTTTTTGGGTAATGTAGATTGTATCAAAGAGGGTGACGATTTAAACGTTGCCGACGCCGTC
AATATCTTAATGTTTCGTGCGGAGGTCTTAGCCAACGGCTCCGCAACGTGGGAGCAGATTGTTGGCTATG
ACCTTATTGACCCAAGCGACGAGAGTACCTTTCGTACTATTGAGAAGCTGGGCTCTCATCATCATCACCA
TCACTAACTCGAGTAAGATCCGGCTGCTAACAAAGCCCGAAAGGAAGCTGAGTTGGCTGCTGCCACCGCT
GAGCAATAACTAGCATAACCCCTTGGGGCCTCTAAACGGGTCTTGAGGGGTTTTTTGCTGAAAGGAGGAA
CTATATCCGGATTGGCGAATGGG
[124 nt withheld, positions 1844-1967]
C
[91 nt withheld, positions 1969-2059]
A
[49 nt withheld, positions 2061-2109]
CCTTTGACGTTGGAGTCCACGTTCTTT
[37 nt withheld, positions 2137-2173]
ACCCTATCTCGGTCTATTCTTTTGATTTATAAGGGATTTTGCCGATTTCGGCCTATTGGTTAAAAAATGA
GCTGATTTAACAAAAATTTAACGCGAATTTTAACAAAATATTAACGCTTACAATTTAGGTGGCACTTTTC
GGGGAAATGTGCGCGGAACCCCTATTTGTTTATTTTTCTAAATACATTCAAATATGTATCCGCTCATGAA
TTAATTCTTAGAAAAACTCATCGAGCATCAAATGAAACTGCAATTTATTCATATCAGGATTATCAATACC
ATATTTTTGAAAAAGCCGTTTCTGTAATGAAGGAGAAAACTCACCGAGGCAGTTCCATAGGATGGCAAGA
TCCTGGTATCGGTCTGCGATTCCGACTCGTCCAACATCAATACAACCTATTAATTTCCCCTCGTCAAAAA
TAAGGTTATCAAGTGAGAAATCACCATGAGTGACGACTGAATCCGGTGAGAATGGCAAAAGTTTATGCAT
TTCTTTCCAGACTTGTTCAACAGGCCAGCCATTACGCTCGTCATCAAAATCACTCGCATCAACCAAACCG
TTATTCATTCGTGATTGCGCCTGAGCGAGACGAAATACGCGATCGCTGTTAAAAGGACAATTACAAACAG
GAATCGAATGCAACCGGCGCAGGAACACTGCCAGCGCATCAACAATATTTTCACCTGAATCAGGATATTC
TTCTAATACCTGGAATGCTGTTTTCCCGGGGATCGCAGTGGTGAGTAACCATGCATCATCAGGAGTACGG
ATAAAATGCTTGATGGTCGGAAGAGGCATAAATTCCGTCAGCCAGTTTAGTCTGACCATCTCATCTGTAA
CATCATTGGCAACGCTACCTTTGCCATGTTTCAGAAACAACTCTGGCGCATCGGGCTTCCCATACAATCG
ATAGATTGTCGCACCTGATTGCCCGACATTATCGCGAGCCCATTTATACCCATATAAATCAGCATCCATG
TTGGAATTTAATCGCGGCCTAGAGCAAGACGTTTCCCGTTGAATATGGCTCATAACACCCCTTGTATTAC
TGTTTATGTAAGCAGACAGTTTTATTGTTCATGACCAAAATCCCTTAACGTGAGTTTTCGTTCCACTGAG
CGTCAGACCCCGTAGAAAAGATCAAAGGATCTTCTTGAGATCCTTTTTTTCTGCGCGTAATCTGCTGCTT
GCAAACAAAAAAACCACCGCTACCAGCGGTGGTTTGTTTGCCGGATCAAGAGCTACCAACTCTTTTTCCG
AAGGTAACTGGCTTCAGCAGAGCGCAGATACCAAATACTGTCCTTCTAGTGTAGCCGTAGTTAGGCCACC
ACTTCAAGAACTCTGTAGCACCGCCTACATACCTCGCTCTGCTAATCCTGTTACCAGTGGCTGCTGCCAG
TGGCGATAAGTCGTGTCTTACCGGGTTGGACTCAAGACGATAGTTACCGGATAAGGCGCAGCGGTCGGGC
TGAACGGGGGGTTCGTGCACACAGCCCAGCTTGGAGCGAACGACCTACACCGAACTGAGATACCTACAGC
GTGAGCTATGAGAAAGCGCCACGCTTCCCGAAGGGAGAAAGGCGGACAGGTATCCGGTAAGCGGCAGGGT
CGGAACAGGAGAGCGCACGAGGGAGCTTCCAGGGGGAAACGCCTGGTATCTTTATAGTCCTGTCGGGTTT
CGCCACCTCTGACTTGAGCGTCGATTTTTGTGATGCTCGTCAGGGGGGCGGAGCCTATGGAAAAACGCCA
GCAACGCGGCCTTTTTACGGTTCCTGGCCTTTTGCTGGCCTTTTGCTCACATGTTCTTTCCTGCGTTATC
CCCTGATTCTGTGGATAACCGTATTACCGCCTTTGAGTGAGCTGATACCGCTCGCCGCAGCCGAACGACC
GAGCGCAGCGAGTCAGTGAGCGAGGAAGCGGAAGAGCGCCTGATGCGGTATTTTCTCCTTACGCATCTGT
GCGGTATTTCACACCGCAATGGTGCACTCTCAGTACAATCTGCTCTGATGCCGCATAGTTAAGCCAGTAT
ACACTCCGCTATCGCTACGTGACTGGGTCATGGCTGCGCCCCGACACCCGCCAACACCCGCTGACGCGCC
CTGACGGGCTTGTCTGCTCCCGGCATCCGCTTACAGACAAGCTGTGACCGTCTCCGGGAGCTGCATGTGT
CAGAGGTTTTCACCGTCATCACCGAAACGCGCGAGGCAGCTGCGGTAAAGCTCATCAGCGTGGTCGTGAA
GCGATTCACAGATGTCTGCCTGTTCATCCGCGTCCAGCTCGTTGAGTTTCTCCAGAAGCGTTAATGTCTG
GCTTCTGATAAAGCGGGCCATGTTAAGGGCGGTTTTTTCCTGTTTGGTCACTGATGCCTCCGTGTAAGGG
GGATTTCTGTTCATGGGGGTAATGATACCGATGAAACGAGAGAGGATGCTCACGATACGGGTTACTGATG
ATGAACATGCCCGGTTACTGGAACGTTGTGAGGGTAAACAACTGGCGGTATGGATGCGGCGGGACCAGAG
AAAAATCACTCAGGGTCAATGCCAGCGCTTCGTTAATACAGATGTAGGTGTTCCACAGGGTAGCCAGCAG
CATCCTGCGATGCAGATCCGGAACATAATGGTGCAGGGCGCTGACTTCCGCGTTTCCAGACTTTACGAAA
CACGGAAACCGAAGACCATTCATGTTGTTGCTCAGGTCGCAGACGTTTTGCAGCAGCAGTCGCTTCACGT
TCGCTCGCGTATCGGTGATTCATTCTGCTAACCAGTAAGGCAACCCCGCCAGCCTAGCCGGGTCCTCAAC
GACAGGAGCACGATCATGCGCACCCGTGGGGCCGCCATGCCGGCGATAATGGCCTGCTTCTCGCCGAAAC
GTTTGGTGGCGGGACCAGTGACGAAGGCTTGAGCGAGGGCGTGCAAGATTCCGAATACCGCAAGCGACAG
GCCGATCATCGTCGCGCTCCAGCGAAAGCGGTCCTCGCCGAAAATGACCCAGAGCGCTGCCGGCACCTGT
CCTACGAGTTGCATGATAAAGAAGACAGTCATAAGTGCGGCGACGATAGTCATGCCCCGCGCCCACCGGA
AGGAGCTGACTGGGTTGAAGGCTCTCAAGGGCATCGGTCGAGATCCCGGTGCCTAATGAGTGAGCTAACT
TACATTAATTGCGTTGCGCTCACTGCCCGCTTTCCAGTCGGGAAACCTGTCGTGCCAGCTGCATTAATGA
ATCGGCCAACGCGCGGGGAGAGGCGGTTTGCGTATTGGGCGCCAGGGTGGTTTTTCTTTTCACCAGTGAG
ACGGGCAACAGCTGATTGCCCTTCACCGCCTGGCCCTGAGAGAGTTGCAGCAAGCGGTCCACGCTGGTTT
GCCCCAGCAGGCGAAAATCCTGTTTGATGGTGGTTAACGGCGGGATATAACATGAGCTGTCTTCGGTATC
GTCGTATCCCACTACCGAGATATCCGCACCAACGCGCAGCCCGGACTCGGTAATGGCGCGCATTGCGCCC
AGCGCCATCTGATCGTTGGCAACCAGCATCGCAGTGGGAACGATGCCCTCATTCAGCATTTGCATGGTTT
GTTGAAAACCGGACATGGCACTCCAGTCGCCTTCCCGTTCCGCTATCGGCTGAATTTGATTGCGAGTGAG
ATATTTATGCCAGCCAGCCAGACGCAGACGCGCCGAGACAGAACTTAATGGGCCCGCTAACAGCGCGATT
TGCTGGTGACCCAATGCGACCAGATGCTCCACGCCCAGTCGCGTACCGTCTTCATGGGAGAAAATAATAC
TGTTGATGGGTGTCTGGTCAGAGACATCAAGAAATAACGCCGGAACATTAGTGCAGGCAGCTTCCACAGC
AATGGCATCCTGGTCATCCAGCGGATAGTTAATGATCAGCCCACTGACGCGTTGCGCGAGAAGATTGTGC
ACCGCCGCTTTACAGGCTTCGACGCCGCTTCGTTCTACCATCGACACCACCACGCTGGCACCCAGTTGAT
CGGCGCGAGATTTAATCGCCGCGACAATTTGCGACGGCGCGTGCAGGGCCAGACTGGAGGTGGCAACGCC
AATCAGCAACGACTGTTTGCCCGCCAGTTGTTGTGCCACGCGGTTGGGAATGTAATTCAGCTCCGCCATC
GCCGCTTCCACTTTTTCCCGCGTTTTCGCAGAAACGTGGCTGGCCTGGTTCACCACGCGGGAAACGGTCT
GATAAGAGACACCGGCATACTCTGCGACATCGTATAACGTTACTGGTTTCACATTCACCACCCTGAATTG
ACTCTCTTCCGGGCGCTATCATGCCATACCGCGAAAGGTTTTGCGCCATTCGATGGTGTCCGGGATCTCG
ACGCTCTCCCTTATGCGACTCCTGCATTAGGAAGCAGCCCAGTAGTAGGTTGAGGCCGTTGAGCACCGCC
GCCGCAAGGAATGGTGCATGCAAGGAGATGGCGCCCAACAGTCCCCCGGCCACGGGGCCTGCCACCATAC
CCACGCCGAAACAAGCGCTCATGAGCCCGAAGTGGCGAGCCCGATCTTCCCCATCGGTGATGTCGGCGAT
ATAGGCGCCAGCAACCGCACCTGTGGCGCCGGTGATGCCGGCCACGATGCGTCCGGCGTAGAGGATCGAG
ATCTCGATCCCGCGAAAT
